Addgene plasmid #83238: p415 TEF roGFP2‐Tsa2ΔCR
Purpose: The genetically encoded fluorescent H2O2 sensor roGFP2-Tsa2ΔCR cloned in the yeast p415 vector under the control of a TEF promoter. For cytosolic expression.
Depositing lab: Tobias Dick. Depositing organization: Deutsches Krebsforschungszentrum (DKFZ). Publication: Real-time monitoring of basal H2O2 levels with peroxiredoxin-based probes. Morgan B, Van Laer K, Owusu TN, Ezerina D, Pastor-Flores D, Amponsah PS, Tursch A, Dick TP. Nat Chem Biol. 2016 Jun;12(6):437-43. doi: 10.1038/nchembio.2067. Epub 2016 Apr 18. PubMed 27089028.
Backbone
  Vector backbone: p415-TEF
  Total vector size (bp): 8000
  Vector type: Yeast Expression
  Selectable markers: LEU2
Growth in bacteria
  Bacterial resistance: Ampicillin, 100 μg/mL
  Growth temperature: 37°C
  Growth strain: DH5alpha
  Copy number: Unknown
Gene/Insert
  Gene/Insert name: roGFP2-Tsa2dCr
  Species: Synthetic
  Insert size (bp): 1500
  Promoter: TEF
  Tag / fusion protein: roGFP2 fusion with Tsa2dCr (C terminal on insert)
  Cloning method: Restriction Enzyme; 5′ cloning site XbaI (not destroyed); 3′ cloning site XhoI (not destroyed)
  Sequencing primers: 5′ T3; 3′ T7
Terms and licenses: Academic/Nonprofit Terms; Industry Terms: Not Available to Industry
How to cite: p415 TEF roGFP2‐Tsa2ΔCR was a gift from Tobias Dick (Addgene plasmid # 83238 ; http://n2t.net/addgene:83238 ; RRID:Addgene_83238)
