[The description below was written by a language model from this plasmid's Addgene catalogue record and pLannotate feature annotations shown in this document.]
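Description:
p415 TEF roGFP2‐Tsa2ΔCR is a yeast expression shuttle plasmid of about 8 kb, built on the p415-TEF backbone and carrying a genetically encoded fluorescent hydrogen peroxide sensor for cytosolic expression in Saccharomyces cerevisiae. In yeast it is maintained through a CEN6/ARS element, which normally gives stable, low-copy centromeric propagation, and it is selected by LEU2 complementation of leucine auxotrophy, with LEU2 driven by its own promoter. In E. coli it replicates from a high-copy ColE1/pUC-type origin and is selected with ampicillin through the β-lactamase gene. An f1 origin and remnants of the lac promoter/lacZα cloning region are also present. The small annotated lacI, rop, bom, NFS1 and other yeast gene fragments appear to be backbone remnants rather than functional parts.

The expression cassette consists of the constitutive TEF1 promoter, an open reading frame of roughly 1.5 kb inserted between XbaI and XhoI sites, and the CYC1 terminator, with T3 and T7 promoter sites flanking the cassette for sequencing. The open reading frame places redox-sensitive roGFP2 upstream of the yeast peroxiredoxin Tsa2, separated by an unannotated stretch that presumably acts as a linker. The ΔCR designation indicates a Tsa2 variant lacking its resolving cysteine, although the record does not spell out the exact change. In probes of this design, the peroxiredoxin reacts with H2O2 and passes the oxidation on to the fused roGFP2, whose fluorescence excitation properties shift with its redox state to give a ratiometric readout. According to the associated publication title, such peroxiredoxin-based probes are used for real-time monitoring of basal H2O2 levels in living cells.
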