Features (pLannotate 1.2.2; 23 found; start..end, strand, type, name):
     70..573     -  misc_feature   CEN/ARS: S. cerevisiae CEN6 centromere fused to an autonomously replicating sequence
    610..714     +  promoter       AmpR promoter: bla
    715..1575    +  CDS            AmpR: β-lactamase; bla; confers resistance to ampicillin, carbenicillin, and related antibiotics
   1746..2334    +  rep_origin     ori: high-copy-number ColE1/pMB1/pBR322/pUC origin of replication
   2517..2609    +  CDS            lacI (fragment): lac repressor; lacI; The lac repressor binds to the lac operator to inhibit transcription in E. coli. This inhibition can be relieved by adding lactose or isopropyl-β-D-thiogalactopyranoside (IPTG).
   2622..2643    +  protein_bind   CAP binding site: CAP binding activates transcription in the presence of cAMP. E. coli catabolite activator protein
   2658..2688    +  promoter       lac promoter: promoter for the E. coli lac operon
   2696..2712    +  protein_bind   lac operator: The lac repressor binds to the lac operator to inhibit transcription in E. coli. This inhibition can be relieved by adding lactose or isopropyl-β-D-thiogalactopyranoside (IPTG). lac repressor encoded by lacI
   2757..2775    +  promoter       T3 promoter: promoter for bacteriophage T3 RNA polymerase
   2793..3191    +  promoter       TEF1 promoter: S. cerevisiae TEF1; promoter for EF-1α
   3225..3935    +  CDS            roGFP2: roGFP2 is a basic (constitutively fluorescent) green fluorescent protein published in 2004, derived from Aequorea victoria.
   4038..4622    +  CDS            TSA2: TSA2_YEAST - Experimental evidence at protein level: Swiss-Prot protein existence level 1. Thiol-specific peroxidase that catalyzes the reduction of hydrogen peroxide and organic hydroperoxides to water and alcohols, respectively. Plays a role in cell protection against oxidative stress by detoxifying peroxides and as sensor of hydrogen peroxide-mediated signaling events (PubMed:10681558, PubMed:11741925, PubMed:15210711). Can act alternatively as peroxidase and molecular chaperone. Oxidative stress and heat shock exposure cause a reversible shift of the protein structure from low MW species t
   4632..4879    +  terminator     CYC1 terminator: S. cerevisiae CYC1; transcription terminator for CYC1
   4898..4916    -  promoter       T7 promoter: promoter for bacteriophage T7 RNA polymerase
   4924..5079    +  CDS            lacZα (fragment): LacZα fragment of β-galactosidase; lacZ fragment
   5083..5511    +  rep_origin     f1 ori (sequence partly withheld): f1 bacteriophage origin of replication; arrow indicates direction of (+) strand synthesis
   5539..5591    -  misc_feature   bom (fragment): basis of mobility region from pBR322
   5622..5699    +  CDS            YO192_YEAST (fragment): Experimental evidence at protein level: Swiss-Prot protein existence level 1. From Saccharomyces cerevisiae (strain ATCC 204508 / S288c) (Baker's yeast).
   5839..6246    +  promoter       LEU2 promoter: S. cerevisiae LEU2
   6247..7341    +  CDS            LEU2: 3-isopropylmalate dehydrogenase, required for leucine biosynthesis; S. cerevisiae LEU2; yeast auxotrophic marker
   7703..7819    -  CDS            NFS1 (fragment): NFS1_YEAST - Also known as SPL1 From Saccharomyces cerevisiae (strain ATCC 204508 / S288c) (Baker's yeast).
   7818..7868    -  misc_feature   bom (fragment): basis of mobility region from pBR322
   7970..1       -  CDS            rop (fragment) (across the origin): Rop protein, which maintains plasmids at low copy number; rop
>Addgene plasmid #83238 | p415 TEF roGFP2‐Tsa2ΔCR | addgene full sequence | sequence record 162218 | Addgene NGS Result
GACGAAAGGGCCTCGTGATACGCCTATTTTTATAGGTTAATGTCATGATAATAATGGTTTCTTAGGACGG
ATCGCTTGCCTGTAACTTACACGCGCCTCGTATCTTTTAATGATGGAATAATTTGGGAATTTACTCTGTG
TTTATTTATTTTTATGTTTTGTATTTGGATTTTAGAAAGTAAATAAAGAAGGTAGAAGAGTTACGGAATG
AAGAAAAAAAAATAAACAAAGGTTTAAAAAATTTCAACAAAAAGCGTACTTTACATATATATTTATTAGA
CAAGAAAAGCAGATTAAATAGATATACATTCGATTAACGATAAGTAAAATGTAAAATCACAGGATTTTCG
TGTGTGGTCTTCTACACAGACAAGATGAAACAATTCGGCATTAATACCTGAGAGCAGGAAGAGCAAGATA
AAAGGTAGTATTTGTTGGCGATCCCCCTAGAGTCTTTTACATCTTCGGAAAACAAAAACTATTTTTTCTT
TAATTTCTTTTTTTACTTTCTATTTTTAATTTATATATTTATATTAAAAAATTTAAATTATAATTATTTT
TATAGCACGTGATGAAAAGGACCCAGGTGGCACTTTTCGGGGAAATGTGCGCGGAACCCCTATTTGTTTA
TTTTTCTAAATACATTCAAATATGTATCCGCTCATGAGACAATAACCCTGATAAATGCTTCAATAATATT
GAAAAAGGAAGAGTATGAGTATTCAACATTTCCGTGTCGCCCTTATTCCCTTTTTTGCGGCATTTTGCCT
TCCTGTTTTTGCTCACCCAGAAACGCTGGTGAAAGTAAAAGATGCTGAAGATCAGTTGGGTGCACGAGTG
GGTTACATCGAACTGGATCTCAACAGCGGTAAGATCCTTGAGAGTTTTCGCCCCGAAGAACGTTTTCCAA
TGATGAGCACTTTTAAAGTTCTGCTATGTGGCGCGGTATTATCCCGTATTGACGCCGGGCAAGAGCAACT
CGGTCGCCGCATACACTATTCTCAGAATGACTTGGTTGAGTACTCACCAGTCACAGAAAAGCATCTTACG
GATGGCATGACAGTAAGAGAATTATGCAGTGCTGCCATAACCATGAGTGATAACACTGCGGCCAACTTAC
TTCTGACAACGATCGGAGGACCGAAGGAGCTAACCGCTTTTTTGCACAACATGGGGGATCATGTAACTCG
CCTTGATCGTTGGGAACCGGAGCTGAATGAAGCCATACCAAACGACGAGCGTGACACCACGATGCCTGTA
GCAATGGCAACAACGTTGCGCAAACTATTAACTGGCGAACTACTTACTCTAGCTTCCCGGCAACAATTAA
TAGACTGGATGGAGGCGGATAAAGTTGCAGGACCACTTCTGCGCTCGGCCCTTCCGGCTGGCTGGTTTAT
TGCTGATAAATCTGGAGCCGGTGAGCGTGGGTCTCGCGGTATCATTGCAGCACTGGGGCCAGATGGTAAG
CCCTCCCGTATCGTAGTTATCTACACGACGGGGAGTCAGGCAACTATGGATGAACGAAATAGACAGATCG
CTGAGATAGGTGCCTCACTGATTAAGCATTGGTAACTGTCAGACCAAGTTTACTCATATATACTTTAGAT
TGATTTAAAACTTCATTTTTAATTTAAAAGGATCTAGGTGAAGATCCTTTTTGATAATCTCATGACCAAA
ATCCCTTAACGTGAGTTTTCGTTCCACTGAGCGTCAGACCCCGTAGAAAAGATCAAAGGATCTTCTTGAG
ATCCTTTTTTTCTGCGCGTAATCTGCTGCTTGCAAACAAAAAAACCACCGCTACCAGCGGTGGTTTGTTT
GCCGGATCAAGAGCTACCAACTCTTTTTCCGAAGGTAACTGGCTTCAGCAGAGCGCAGATACCAAATACT
GTTCTTCTAGTGTAGCCGTAGTTAGGCCACCACTTCAAGAACTCTGTAGCACCGCCTACATACCTCGCTC
TGCTAATCCTGTTACCAGTGGCTGCTGCCAGTGGCGATAAGTCGTGTCTTACCGGGTTGGACTCAAGACG
ATAGTTACCGGATAAGGCGCAGCGGTCGGGCTGAACGGGGGGTTCGTGCACACAGCCCAGCTTGGAGCGA
ACGACCTACACCGAACTGAGATACCTACAGCGTGAGCTATGAGAAAGCGCCACGCTTCCCGAAGGGAGAA
AGGCGGACAGGTATCCGGTAAGCGGCAGGGTCGGAACAGGAGAGCGCACGAGGGAGCTTCCAGGGGGAAA
CGCCTGGTATCTTTATAGTCCTGTCGGGTTTCGCCACCTCTGACTTGAGCGTCGATTTTTGTGATGCTCG
TCAGGGGGGCGGAGCCTATGGAAAAACGCCAGCAACGCGGCCTTTTTACGGTTCCTGGCCTTTTGCTGGC
CTTTTGCTCACATGTTCTTTCCTGCGTTATCCCCTGATTCTGTGGATAACCGTATTACCGCCTTTGAGTG
AGCTGATACCGCTCGCCGCAGCCGAACGACCGAGCGCAGCGAGTCAGTGAGCGAGGAAGCGGAAGAGCGC
CCAATACGCAAACCGCCTCTCCCCGCGCGTTGGCCGATTCATTAATGCAGCTGGCACGACAGGTTTCCCG
ACTGGAAAGCGGGCAGTGAGCGCAACGCAATTAATGTGAGTTAGCTCACTCATTAGGCACCCCAGGCTTT
ACACTTTATGCTTCCGGCTCGTATGTTGTGTGGAATTGTGAGCGGATAACAATTTCACACAGGAAACAGC
TATGACCATGATTACGCCAAGCGCGCAATTAACCCTCACTAAAGGGAACAAAAGCTGGAGCTCATAGCTT
CAAAATGTTTCTACTCCTTTTTTACTCTTCCAGATTTTCTCGGACTCCGCGCATCGCCGTACCACTTCAA
AACACCCAAGCACAGCATACTAAATTTCCCCTCTTTCTTCCTCTAGGGTGTCGTTAATTACCCGTACTAA
AGGTTTGGAAAAGAAAAAAGAGACCGCCTCGTTTCTTTTTCTTCGTCGAAAAAGGCAATAAAAATTTTTA
TCACGTTTCTTTTTCTTGAAAATTTTTTTTTTGATTTTTTTCTCTTTCGATGACCTCCCATTGATATTTA
AGTTAATAAACGGTCTTCAATTTCTCAAGTTTCAGTTTCATTTTTCTTGTTCTATTACAACTTTTTTTAC
TTCTTGCTCATTAGAAAGAAAGCATAGCAATCTAATCTAAGTTTTCTAGAGGATCCACCATGGCTAGCGA
ATTCTCAAAGGGTGAAGAATTGTTTACAGGTGTTGTTCCTATTTTAGTCGAATTGGACGGTGACGTTAAT
GGTCATAAGTTTAGTGTTAGTGGTGAAGGTGAAGGTGACGCAACATACGGTAAATTGACCTTGAAGTTTA
TTTCAACTACTGGTAAATTGCCAGTTCCTTGGCCAACTTTGGTAACCACTTTAACATATGGTGTACAATG
TTTCAGTAGATACCCTGATCATATGAAACAACACGACTTTTTCAAGTCTGCTATGCCAGAAGGTTACGTT
CAAGAAAGAACTATTTTCTTTAAGGATGACGGTAACTACAAGACCAGAGCAGAAGTCAAATTTGAAGGTG
ACACTTTGGTTAACAGAATCGAATTGAAGGGTATCGATTTCAAGGAAGACGGTAACATCTTGGGTCATAA
ATTGGAATACAACTACAACTGTCACAATGTATACATAATGGCCGATAAGCAAAAGAATGGTATCAAAGTC
AACTTCAAGATCAGACATAACATCGAAGATGGTTCTGTTCAATTAGCTGACCACTATCAACAAAATACAC
CTATTGGTGACGGTCCTGTTTTGTTACCAGACAACCATTACTTGTCTACCTGCTCAGCTTTATCCAAAGA
TCCAAATGAAAAGAGAGACCATATGGTATTGTTAGAATTTGTCACCGCAGCAGGTATCACATTGGGTATG
GATGAATTGTATAAAACTAGTGGTGGTTCAGGTGGTGGTGGTTCAGGTGGTGGTGGTTCAGGTGGAGGAG
GATCAGGAGGAGGAGGATCAGGAGGAGGAGGATCAGGAGGAGAATTCGTAGCAGAAGTTCAAAAACAAGC
CCCACCATTTAAGAAAACCGCCGTAGTCGACGGTATCTTCGAGGAAATTTCACTGGAAAAGTATAAAGGT
AAGTACGTTGTTCTAGCTTTTGTCCCATTGGCTTTTTCATTTGTCTGTCCAACTGAGATTGTTGCGTTTT
CCGATGCCGCCAAGAAATTCGAAGATCAGGGCGCCCAAGTTTTATTTGCCTCCACCGACTCTGAATATTC
CTTACTGGCATGGACCAACCTTCCCAGAAAAGACGGTGGATTAGGTCCAGTTAAAGTTCCTTTGCTTGCT
GATAAGAATCATTCCTTATCCAGAGACTATGGCGTTTTGATTGAAAAAGAAGGTATAGCTTTAAGAGGTT
TGTTCATAATCGACCCGAAGGGAATCATTAGACATATCACTATCAATGATTTATCTGTTGGCAGAAACGT
CAATGAAGCTTTGAGATTAGTCGAAGGTTTCCAGTGGACTGACAAAAATGGTACAGTTTTGCCAGCCAAC
TGGACCCCAGGAGCCGCCACCATCAAACCTGACGTTAAAGATTCCAAGGAGTATTTCAAAAATGCCAATA
ATTAACTCGAGTCATGTAATTAGTTATGTCACGCTTACATTCACGCCCTCCCCCCACATCCGCTCTAACC
GAAAAGGAAGGAGTTAGACAACCTGAAGTCTAGGTCCCTATTTATTTTTTTATAGTTATGTTAGTATTAA
GAACGTTATTTATATTTCAAATTTTTCTTTTTTTTCTGTACAGACGCGTGTACGCATGTAACATTATACT
GAAAACCTTGCTTGAGAAGGTTTTGGGACGCTCGAAGGCTTTAATTTGCGGCCGGTACCCAATTCGCCCT
ATAGTGAGTCGTATTACGCGCGCTCACTGGCCGTCGTTTTACAACGTCGTGACTGGGAAAACCCTGGCGT
TACCCAACTTAATCGCCTTGCAGCACATCCCCCTTTCGCCAGCTGGCGTAATAGCGAAGAGGCCCGCACC
GATCGCCCTTCCCAACAGTTGCGCAGCCTGAATGGCGAATGG
[124 nt withheld, positions 5083-5206]
C
[91 nt withheld, positions 5208-5298]
A
[49 nt withheld, positions 5300-5348]
CCTTTGACGTTGGAGTCCACGTTCTTT
[37 nt withheld, positions 5376-5412]
ACCCTATCTCGGTCTATTCTTTTGATTTATAAGGGATTTTGCCGATTTCGGCCTATTGGTTAAAAAATGA
GCTGATTTAACAAAAATTTAACGCGAATTTTAACAAAATATTAACGCTTACAATTTCCTGATGCGGTATT
TTCTCCTTACGCATCTGTGCGGTATTTCACACCGCATATCGACCGGTCGAGGAGAACTTCTAGTATATCT
ACATACCTAATATTATTGCCTTATTAAAAATGGAATCCCAACAATTACATCAAAATCCACATTCTCTTCA
AAATCAATTGTCCTGTACTTCCTTGTTCATGTGTGTTCAAAAACGTTATATTTATAGGATAATTATACTC
TATTTCTCAACAAGTAATTGGTTGTTTGGCCGAGCGGTCTAAGGCGCCTGATTCAAGAAATATCTTGACC
GCAGTTAACTGTGGGAATACTCAGGTATCGTAAGATGCAAGAGTTCGAATCTCTTAGCAACCATTATTTT
TTTCCTCAACATAACGAGAACACACAGGGGCGCTATCGCACAGAATCAAATTCGATGACTGGAAATTTTT
TGTTAATTTCAGAGGTCGCCTGACGCATATACCTTTTTCAACTGAAAAATTGGGAGAAAAAGGAAAGGTG
AGAGCGCCGGAACCGGCTTTTCATATAGAATAGAGAAGCGTTCATGACTAAATGCTTGCATCACAATACT
TGAAGTTGACAATATTATTTAAGGACCTATTGTTTTTTCCAATAGGTGGTTAGCAATCGTCTTACTTTCT
AACTTTTCTTACCTTTTACATTTCAGCAATATATATATATATATTTCAAGGATATACCATTCTAATGTCT
GCCCCTAAGAAGATCGTCGTTTTGCCAGGTGACCACGTTGGTCAAGAAATCACAGCCGAAGCCATTAAGG
TTCTTAAAGCTATTTCTGATGTTCGTTCCAATGTCAAGTTCGATTTCGAAAATCATTTAATTGGTGGTGC
TGCTATCGATGCTACAGGTGTTCCACTTCCAGATGAGGCGCTGGAAGCCTCCAAGAAGGCTGATGCCGTT
TTGTTAGGTGCTGTGGGTGGTCCTAAATGGGGTACCGGTAGTGTTAGACCTGAACAAGGTTTACTAAAAA
TCCGTAAAGAACTTCAATTGTACGCCAACTTAAGACCATGTAACTTTGCATCCGACTCTCTTTTAGACTT
ATCTCCAATCAAGCCACAATTTGCTAAAGGTACTGACTTCGTTGTTGTCAGAGAATTAGTGGGAGGTATT
TACTTTGGTAAGAGAAAGGAAGACGATGGTGATGGTGTCGCTTGGGATAGTGAACAATACACCGTTCCAG
AAGTGCAAAGAATCACAAGAATGGCCGCTTTCATGGCCCTACAACATGAGCCACCATTGCCTATTTGGTC
CTTGGATAAAGCTAATGTTTTGGCCTCTTCAAGATTATGGAGAAAAACTGTGGAGGAAACCATCAAGAAC
GAATTCCCTACATTGAAGGTTCAACATCAATTGATTGATTCTGCCGCCATGATCCTAGTTAAGAACCCAA
CCCACCTAAATGGTATTATAATCACCAGCAACATGTTTGGTGATATCATCTCCGATGAAGCCTCCGTTAT
CCCAGGTTCCTTGGGTTTGTTGCCATCTGCGTCCTTGGCCTCTTTGCCAGACAAGAACACCGCATTTGGT
TTGTACGAACCATGCCACGGTTCTGCTCCAGATTTGCCAAAGAATAAGGTCAACCCTATCGCCACTATCT
TGTCTGCTGCAATGATGTTGAAATTGTCATTGAACTTGCCTGAAGAAGGTAAGGCCATTGAAGATGCAGT
TAAAAAGGTTTTGGATGCAGGTATCAGAACTGGTGATTTAGGTGGTTCCAACAGTACCACCGAAGTCGGT
GATGCTGTCGCCGAAGAAGTTAAGAAAATCCTTGCTTAAAAAGATTCTCTTTTTTTATGATATTTGTACA
TAAACTTTATAAATGAAATTCATAATAGAAACGACACGAAATTACAAAATGGAATATGTTCATAGGGTAG
ACGAAACTATATACGCAATCTACATACATTTATCAAGAAGGAGAAAAAGGAGGATGTAAAGGAATACAGG
TAAGCAAATTGATACTAATGGCTCAACGTGATAAGGAAAAAGAATTGCACTTTAACATTAATATTGACAA
GGAGGAGGGCACCACACAAAAAGTTAGGTGTAACAGAAAATCATGAAACTATGATTCCTAATTTATATAT
TGGAGGATTTTCTCTAAAAAAAAAAAAATACAACAAATAAAAAACACTCAATGACCTGACCATTTGATGG
AGTTTAAGTCAATACCTTCTTGAACCATTTCCCATAATGGTGAAAGTTCCCTCAAGAATTTTACTCTGTC
AGAAACGGCCTTAACGACGTAGTCGATATGGTGCACTCTCAGTACAATCTGCTCTGATGCCGCATAGTTA
AGCCAGCCCCGACACCCGCCAACACCCGCTGACGCGCCCTGACGGGCTTGTCTGCTCCCGGCATCCGCTT
ACAGACAAGCTGTGACCGTCTCCGGGAGCTGCATGTGTCAGAGGTTTTCACCGTCATCACCGAAACGCGC
GA
