>Addgene plasmid #83238 | p415 TEF roGFP2‐Tsa2ΔCR | addgene partial sequence | sequence record 160095 | CYC1 5'-GCGTGAATGTAAGCGTGAC-3'
ATCTTTAACGTCAGGTTTGATGGTGGCGGCTCCTGGGGTCCAGTTGGCTGGCAAAACTGTACCATTTTTG
TCAGTCCACTGGAAACCTTCGACTAATCTCAAAGCTTCATTGACGTTTCTGCCAACAGATAAATCATTGA
TAGTGATATGTCTAATGATTCCCTTCGGGTCGATTATGAACAAACCTCTTAAAGCTATACCTTCTTTTTC
AATCAAAACGCCATAGTCTCTGGATAAGGAATGATTCTTATCAGCAAGCAAAGGAACTTTAACTGGACCT
AATCCACCGTCTTTTCTGGGAAGGTTGGTCCATGCCAGTAAGGAATATTCAGAGTCGGTGGAGGCAAATA
AAACTTGGGCGCCCTGATCTTCGAATTTCTTGGCGGCATCGGAAAACGCAACAATCTCAGTTGGACAGAC
AAATGAAAAAGCCAATGGGACAAAAGCTAGAACAACGTACTTACCTTTATACTTTTCCAGTGAAATTTCC
TCGAAGATACCGTCGACTACGGCGGTTTTCTTAAATGGTGGGGCTTGTTTTTGAACTTCTGCTACGAATT
CTCCTCCTGATCCTCCT
