>Addgene plasmid #83238 | p415 TEF roGFP2‐Tsa2ΔCR | addgene partial sequence | sequence record 160096 | TEF_seq 5'-ggtcttcaatttctcaagtttc-3'
ACTTTTTTTACTTCTTGCTCATTAGAAAGAAAGCATAGCAATCTAATCTAAGTTTTCTAGAGGATCCACC
ATGGCTAGCGAATTCTCAAAGGGTGAAGAATTGTTTACAGGTGTTGTTCCTATTTTAGTCGAATTGGACG
GTGACGTTAATGGTCATAAGTTTAGTGTTAGTGGTGAAGGTGAAGGTGACGCAACATACGGTAAATTGAC
CTTGAAGTTTATTTCAACTACTGGTAAATTGCCAGTTCCTTGGCCAACTTTGGTAACCACTTTAACATAT
GGTGTACAATGTTTCAGTAGATACCCTGATCATATGAAACAACACGACTTTTTCAAGTCTGCTATGCCAG
AAGGTTACGTTCAAGAAAGAACTATTTTCTTTAAGGATGACGGTAACTACAAGACCAGAGCAGAAGTCAA
ATTTGAAGGTGACACTTTGGTTAACAGAATCGAATTGAAGGGTATCGATTTCAAGGAAGACGGTAACATC
TTGGGTCATAAATTGGAATACAACTACAACTGTCACAATGTATACATAATGGCCGATAAGCAAAAGAATG
GTATCAAAGTCAACTTCAAGATCAGACATAACATCGAAGATGGTTCTGTTCAATTAGCTGACCACTATCA
ACAAAATACACCTATTGGTGACGGTCCTGTTTTGTTACCAGACAACCATTACTTGTCTACCTGCTCAGCT
TTATCCAAAGATCCAAATGAAAAGAGAGACCATATGGTATTGTTAGAATTTGTCACCGCAGCAGGTATCA
CATTGGGTATGGATGAATTGTATAA
