>Addgene plasmid #83238 | p415 TEF roGFP2‐Tsa2ΔCR | addgene partial sequence | sequence record 161119 | TSA2-F 5'-tgtctgtccaactgagattgtt-3'
GATCAGGGCGCCCAAGTTTTATTTGCCTCCACCGACTCTGAATATTCCTTACTGGCATGGACCAACCTTC
CCAGAAAAGACGGTGGATTAGGTCCAGTTAAAGTTCCTTTGCTTGCTGATAAGAATCATTCCTTATCCAG
AGACTATGGCGTTTTGATTGAAAAAGAAGGTATAGCTTTAAGAGGTTTGTTCATAATCGACCCGAAGGGA
ATCATTAGACATATCACTATCAATGATTTATCTGTTGGCAGAAACGTCAATGAAGCTTTGAGATTAGTCG
AAGGTTTCCAGTGGACTGACAAAAATGGTACAGTTTTGCCAGCCAACTGGACCCCAGGAGCCGCCACCAT
CAAACCTGACGTTAAAGATTCCAAGGAGTATTTCAAAAATGCCAATAATTAACTCGAGTCATGTAATTAG
TTATGTCACGCTTACATTCACGCCCTCCCCCCACATCCGCTCTAACCGAAAAGGAAGGAGTTAGACAACC
TGAAGTCTAGGTCCCTATTTATTTTTTTATAGTTATGTTAGTATTAAGAACGTTATTTATATTTCAAATT
TTTCTTTTTTTTCTGTACAGACGCGTGTACGCATGTAACATTATACTGAAAACCTTGCTTGAGAAGGTTT
TGGGACGCTCGAAGGCTTTAATTTGCGGCCGGTACCCAATTCGCCCTATAGTGAGTCGTATTACGCGCGC
TCACTGGCCGTCGTTTTACAACGTCGTGACTGGGAAAACCCTGGCGTTACCCAACTTAATCGCCT
